Addgene plasmid #114131: pCDNA3_nmPKA-Cα-mPAGFP
Purpose: Mammalian expression of the G2A mutant of the mouse PKA catalytic subunit α C-terminally tagged by monomeric paGFP.
Depositing lab: Haining Zhong. Depositing organization: Oregon Health & Science University. Publication: Liberated PKA Catalytic Subunits Associate with the Membrane via Myristoylation to Preferentially Phosphorylate Membrane Substrates. Tillo SE, Xiong WH, Takahashi M, Miao S, Andrade AL, Fortin DA, Yang G, Qin M, Smoody BF, Stork PJS, Zhong H. Cell Rep. 2017 Apr 18;19(3):617-629. doi: 10.1016/j.celrep.2017.03.070. PubMed 28423323.
Backbone
  Vector backbone: pcDNA3.1
  Vector type: Mammalian Expression
Growth in bacteria
  Bacterial resistance: Ampicillin, 100 μg/mL
  Growth temperature: 37°C
  Growth strain: DH5alpha
  Copy number: High Copy
Gene/Insert
  Gene/Insert name: of the mouse PKA catalytic subunit α C-terminally tagged by monomeric paGFP with G2A mutation
  Species: M. musculus (mouse)
  Entrez Gene: Prkaca (a.k.a. PKCD, Pkaca)
Terms and licenses: Academic/Nonprofit Terms; Industry Terms: Not Available to Industry
How to cite: pCDNA3_nmPKA-Cα-mPAGFP was a gift from Haining Zhong (Addgene plasmid # 114131 ; http://n2t.net/addgene:114131 ; RRID:Addgene_114131)
