[The description below was written by a language model from this plasmid's Addgene catalogue record and pLannotate feature annotations shown in this document.]
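Description:
pCDNA3_nmPKA-Cα-mPAGFP is a mammalian expression plasmid of about 7.2 kb built on a pcDNA3.1-type backbone. It is maintained in E. coli at high copy through a ColE1/pUC-type origin and is selected with ampicillin via the β-lactamase gene. An f1 origin is also present. For selection in mammalian cells, the backbone carries a neomycin phosphotransferase cassette driven by the SV40 early promoter and ended by the SV40 polyadenylation signal. The short HIV-1 LTR, ble, lacI and bom fragments, along with the lac promoter/operator elements, appear to be backbone remnants or annotation matches rather than functional parts of the design.

The expression cassette uses the human CMV immediate-early enhancer and promoter to drive the mouse PKA catalytic subunit α (Prkaca). This coding sequence is joined through a short linker region to monomeric photoactivatable GFP at its C-terminus, and transcription ends at the bovine growth hormone polyadenylation signal. T7 and SP6 promoters flank the insert, as is usual for this backbone, and can serve for in vitro transcription or as sequencing primer sites. The kinase carries a G2A substitution, which removes the N-terminal glycine required for myristoylation, so the "nm" in the name probably denotes a non-myristoylated variant.

The associated study concerns myristoylation-dependent membrane association of liberated catalytic subunits. In that context the construct fits use as a myristoylation-deficient comparator, in which photoactivation of the tag highlights a defined pool of the kinase so its mobility and localisation can be followed in living cells. The depositor sequence and the repository's sequencing result differ by one nucleotide in length and have different start points, but their feature annotations are essentially identical.
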