Features (pLannotate 1.2.2; 22 found; start..end, strand, type, name):
     36..80      -  misc_feature   bom (fragment): basis of mobility region from pBR322
    235..614     +  enhancer       CMV enhancer: human cytomegalovirus immediate early enhancer
    615..818     +  promoter       CMV promoter: human cytomegalovirus (CMV) immediate early promoter
    814..847     +  LTR            5' LTR (truncated) (fragment): truncated 5' long terminal repeat (LTR) from HIV-1
    863..881     +  promoter       T7 promoter: promoter for bacteriophage T7 RNA polymerase
    898..1950    +  CDS            Prkaca: KAPCA_MOUSE - Also known as Pkaca. Experimental evidence at protein level: Swiss-Prot protein existence level 1. [Isoform 2]: Phosphorylates and activates ABL1 in sperm flagellum to promote spermatozoa capacitation. From Mus musculus (Mouse).
   1981..2697    +  CDS            mPA-GFP: mPA-GFP is a fluorescent protein published in 2002, derived from Aequorea victoria. It is reported to be a monomer.
   2716..2734    -  promoter       SP6 promoter: promoter for bacteriophage SP6 RNA polymerase
   2760..2984    +  polyA_signal   bGH poly(A) signal: bovine growth hormone polyadenylation signal
   2988..3009    +  promoter       SV40 promoter (fragment): SV40 enhancer and early promoter
   3030..3458    +  rep_origin     f1 ori (sequence partly withheld): f1 bacteriophage origin of replication; arrow indicates direction of (+) strand synthesis
   3472..3802    +  promoter       SV40 promoter: SV40 enhancer and early promoter
   3869..4660    +  CDS            neo: KKA2_KLEPN - Also known as kan, nptII. Experimental evidence at protein level: Swiss-Prot protein existence level 1. Resistance to kanamycin, neomycin, paromomycin, ribostamycin, butirosin and gentamicin B. From Klebsiella pneumoniae.
   4684..4842    +  CDS            ble (fragment): BLE_KLEPN - Experimental evidence at protein level: Swiss-Prot protein existence level 1. Binding protein with a strong affinity to the bleomycin family of antibiotics. Binds to CL990; an antimitotic-antibiotic compound. From Klebsiella pneumoniae.
   4837..4958    +  polyA_signal   SV40 poly(A) signal: SV40 polyadenylation signal
   5031..5047    -  protein_bind   lac operator: The lac repressor binds to the lac operator to inhibit transcription in E. coli. This inhibition can be relieved by adding lactose or isopropyl-β-D-thiogalactopyranoside (IPTG). lac repressor encoded by lacI
   5055..5085    -  promoter       lac promoter: promoter for the E. coli lac operon
   5100..5121    -  protein_bind   CAP binding site: CAP binding activates transcription in the presence of cAMP. E. coli catabolite activator protein
   5134..5226    -  CDS            lacI (fragment): lac repressor; lacI; The lac repressor binds to the lac operator to inhibit transcription in E. coli. This inhibition can be relieved by adding lactose or isopropyl-β-D-thiogalactopyranoside (IPTG).
   5409..5997    -  rep_origin     ori: high-copy-number ColE1/pMB1/pBR322/pUC origin of replication
   6168..7028    -  CDS            AmpR: β-lactamase; bla; confers resistance to ampicillin, carbenicillin, and related antibiotics
   7029..7133    -  promoter       AmpR promoter: bla
>Addgene plasmid #114131 | pCDNA3_nmPKA-Cα-mPAGFP | depositor full sequence | sequence record 215462 | pCDNA3_nmPKA-Cα-mPAGFP sequence 7164 bps
GACGGATCGGGAGATCTCCCGATCCCCTATGGTCGACTCTCAGTACAATCTGCTCTGATGCCGCATAGTT
AAGCCAGTATCTGCTCCCTGCTTGTGTGTTGGAGGTCGCTGAGTAGTGCGCGAGCAAAATTTAAGCTACA
ACAAGGCAAGGCTTGACCGACAATTGCATGAAGAATCTGCTTAGGGTTAGGCGTTTTGCGCTGCTTCGCG
ATGTACGGGCCAGATATACGCGTTGACATTGATTATTGACTAGTTATTAATAGTAATCAATTACGGGGTC
ATTAGTTCATAGCCCATATATGGAGTTCCGCGTTACATAACTTACGGTAAATGGCCCGCCTGGCTGACCG
CCCAACGACCCCCGCCCATTGACGTCAATAATGACGTATGTTCCCATAGTAACGCCAATAGGGACTTTCC
ATTGACGTCAATGGGTGGACTATTTACGGTAAACTGCCCACTTGGCAGTACATCAAGTGTATCATATGCC
AAGTACGCCCCCTATTGACGTCAATGACGGTAAATGGCCCGCCTGGCATTATGCCCAGTACATGACCTTA
TGGGACTTTCCTACTTGGCAGTACATCTACGTATTAGTCATCGCTATTACCATGGTGATGCGGTTTTGGC
AGTACATCAATGGGCGTGGATAGCGGTTTGACTCACGGGGATTTCCAAGTCTCCACCCCATTGACGTCAA
TGGGAGTTTGTTTTGGCACCAAAATCAACGGGACTTTCCAAAATGTCGTAACAACTCCGCCCCATTGACG
CAAATGGGCGGTAGGCGTGTACGGTGGGAGGTCTATATAAGCAGAGCTCTCTGGCTAACTAGAGAACCCA
CTGCTTACTGGCTTATCGAAATTAATACGACTCACTATAGGGAGACCCAAGCTTACCATGGCCAACGCCG
CCGCCGCCAAGAAGGGCAGCGAGCAGGAGAGCGTGAAAGAGTTCCTAGCCAAAGCCAAGGAAGATTTCCT
GAAAAAATGGGAGACCCCTTCTCAGAATACAGCCCAGTTGGATCAGTTTGATAGAATCAAGACCCTTGGC
ACCGGCTCCTTTGGGCGAGTGATGCTGGTGAAGCACAAGGAGAGTGGGAACCACTACGCCATGAAGATCT
TAGACAAGCAGAAGGTGGTGAAGCTAAAGCAGATCGAGCACACTCTGAATGAGAAGCGCATCCTGCAGGC
CGTCAACTTCCCGTTCCTGGTCAAACTTGAATTCTCCTTCAAGGACAACTCAAACCTGTACATGGTCATG
GAGTATGTAGCTGGTGGCGAGATGTTCTCCCACCTACGGCGGATTGGAAGGTTCAGCGAGCCCCATGCCC
GTTTCTACGCGGCGCAGATCGTCCTGACCTTTGAGTATCTGCACTCCCTGGACCTCATCTACCGGGACCT
GAAGCCCGAGAATCTTCTCATCGACCAGCAGGGCTATATTCAGGTGACAGACTTCGGTTTTGCCAAGCGT
GTGAAAGGCCGTACTTGGACCTTGTGTGGGACCCCTGAGTACTTGGCCCCCGAGATTATCCTGAGCAAAG
GCTACAACAAGGCTGTGGACTGGTGGGCTCTCGGAGTCCTCATCTACGAGATGGCTGCTGGTTACCCACC
CTTCTTCGCTGACCAGCCTATCCAGATCTATGAGAAAATCGTCTCTGGGAAGGTGCGGTTCCCATCCCAC
TTCAGCTCTGACTTGAAGGACCTGCTGCGGAACCTTCTGCAGGTGGATCTCACCAAGCGCTTTGGGAACC
TCAAGAACGGGGTCAATGACATCAAGAACCACAAGTGGTTTGCCACGACTGACTGGATTGCCATCTATCA
GAGAAAGGTGGAAGCTCCCTTCATACCAAAGTTTAAAGGCCCTGGGGACACGAGTAACTTTGACGACTAT
GAGGAGGAAGAGATCCGGGTCTCCATCAATGAGAAGTGTGGCAAGGAGTTTACTGAGTTTATCGATTATG
ATGTTCCTGATTATGCAAGCTTAATGAGCAAGGGCGAGGAGCTGTTCACCGGGGTGGTGCCCATCCTGGT
CGAGCTGGACGGCGACGTAAACGGCCACAAGTTCAGCGTGTCCGGCGAGGGCGAGGGCGATGCCACCTAC
GGCAAGCTGACCCTGAAGTTCATCTGCACCACCGGCAAGCTGCCCGTGCCCTGGCCCACCCTCGTGACCA
CCTTCAGCTACGGCGTGCAGTGCTTCAGCCGCTACCCCGACCACATGAAGCAGCACGACTTCTTCAAGTC
CGCCATGCCCGAAGGCTACGTCCAGGAGCGCACCATCTTCTTCAAGGACGACGGCAACTACAAGACCCGC
GCCGAGGTGAAGTTCGAGGGCGACACCCTGGTGAACCGCATCGAGCTGAAGGGCATCGACTTCAAGGAGG
ACGGCAACATCCTGGGGCACAAGCTGGAGTACAACTACAACAGCCACAACGTCTATATCATGGCCGACAA
GCAGAAGAACGGCATCAAGGCCAACTTCAAGATCCGCCACAACATCGAGGACGGCAGCGTGCAGCTCGCC
GACCACTACCAGCAGAACACCCCCATCGGCGACGGCCCCGTGCTGCTGCCCGACAACCACTACCTGAGCC
ACCAGTCCAAGCTGAGCAAAGACCCCAACGAGAAGCGCGATCACATGGTCCTGCTGGAGTTCGTGACCGC
CGCCGGGATCACTCTCGGCATGGACGAGCTGTACAAGTAATCTAGAGGGCCCTATTCTATAGTGTCACCT
AAATGCTAGAGCTCGCTGATCAGCCTCGACTGTGCCTTCTAGTTGCCAGCCATCTGTTGTTTGCCCCTCC
CCCGTGCCTTCCTTGACCCTGGAAGGTGCCACTCCCACTGTCCTTTCCTAATAAAATGAGGAAATTGCAT
CGCATTGTCTGAGTAGGTGTCATTCTATTCTGGGGGGTGGGGTGGGGCAGGACAGCAAGGGGGAGGATTG
GGAAGACAATAGCAGGCATGCTGGGGATGCGGTGGGCTCTATGGCTTCTGAGGCGGAAAGAACCAGCTGG
GGCTCTAGGGGGTATCCCC
[124 nt withheld, positions 3030-3153]
C
[32 nt withheld, positions 3155-3186]
CA
[57 nt withheld, positions 3189-3245]
A
[49 nt withheld, positions 3247-3295]
CCTTTGACGTTGGAGTCCACGTTCTTT
[37 nt withheld, positions 3323-3359]
ACCCTATCTCGGTCTATTCTTTTGATTTATAAGGGATTTTGGGGATTTCGGCCTATTGGTTAAAAAATGA
GCTGATTTAACAAAAATTTAACGCGAATTAATTCTGTGGAATGTGTGTCAGTTAGGGTGTGGAAAGTCCC
CAGGCTCCCCAGGCAGGCAGAAGTATGCAAAGCATGCATCTCAATTAGTCAGCAACCAGGTGTGGAAAGT
CCCCAGGCTCCCCAGCAGGCAGAAGTATGCAAAGCATGCATCTCAATTAGTCAGCAACCATAGTCCCGCC
CCTAACTCCGCCCATCCCGCCCCTAACTCCGCCCAGTTCCGCCCATTCTCCGCCCCATGGCTGACTAATT
TTTTTTATTTATGCAGAGGCCGAGGCCGCCTCTGCCTCTGAGCTATTCCAGAAGTAGTGAGGAGGCTTTT
TTGGAGGCCTAGGCTTTTGCAAAAAGCTCCCGGGAGCTTGTATATCCATTTTCGGATCTGATCAAGAGAC
AGGATGAGGATCGTTTCGCATGATTGAACAAGATGGATTGCACGCAGGTTCTCCGGCCGCTTGGGTGGAG
AGGCTATTCGGCTATGACTGGGCACAACAGACAATCGGCTGCTCTGATGCCGCCGTGTTCCGGCTGTCAG
CGCAGGGGCGCCCGGTTCTTTTTGTCAAGACCGACCTGTCCGGTGCCCTGAATGAACTGCAGGACGAGGC
AGCGCGGCTATCGTGGCTGGCCACGACGGGCGTTCCTTGCGCAGCTGTGCTCGACGTTGTCACTGAAGCG
GGAAGGGACTGGCTGCTATTGGGCGAAGTGCCGGGGCAGGATCTCCTGTCATCTCACCTTGCTCCTGCCG
AGAAAGTATCCATCATGGCTGATGCAATGCGGCGGCTGCATACGCTTGATCCGGCTACCTGCCCATTCGA
CCACCAAGCGAAACATCGCATCGAGCGAGCACGTACTCGGATGGAAGCCGGTCTTGTCGATCAGGATGAT
CTGGACGAAGAGCATCAGGGGCTCGCGCCAGCCGAACTGTTCGCCAGGCTCAAGGCGCGCATGCCCGACG
GCGAGGATCTCGTCGTGACCCATGGCGATGCCTGCTTGCCGAATATCATGGTGGAAAATGGCCGCTTTTC
TGGATTCATCGACTGTGGCCGGCTGGGTGTGGCGGACCGCTATCAGGACATAGCGTTGGCTACCCGTGAT
ATTGCTGAAGAGCTTGGCGGCGAATGGGCTGACCGCTTCCTCGTGCTTTACGGTATCGCCGCTCCCGATT
CGCAGCGCATCGCCTTCTATCGCCTTCTTGACGAGTTCTTCTGAGCGGGACTCTGGGGTTCGAAATGACC
GACCAAGCGACGCCCAACCTGCCATCACGAGATTTCGATTCCACCGCCGCCTTCTATGAAAGGTTGGGCT
TCGGAATCGTTTTCCGGGACGCCGGCTGGATGATCCTCCAGCGCGGGGATCTCATGCTGGAGTTCTTCGC
CCACCCCAACTTGTTTATTGCAGCTTATAATGGTTACAAATAAAGCAATAGCATCACAAATTTCACAAAT
AAAGCATTTTTTTCACTGCATTCTAGTTGTGGTTTGTCCAAACTCATCAATGTATCTTATCATGTCTGTA
TACCGTCGACCTCTAGCTAGAGCTTGGCGTAATCATGGTCATAGCTGTTTCCTGTGTGAAATTGTTATCC
GCTCACAATTCCACACAACATACGAGCCGGAAGCATAAAGTGTAAAGCCTGGGGTGCCTAATGAGTGAGC
TAACTCACATTAATTGCGTTGCGCTCACTGCCCGCTTTCCAGTCGGGAAACCTGTCGTGCCAGCTGCATT
AATGAATCGGCCAACGCGCGGGGAGAGGCGGTTTGCGTATTGGGCGCTCTTCCGCTTCCTCGCTCACTGA
CTCGCTGCGCTCGGTCGTTCGGCTGCGGCGAGCGGTATCAGCTCACTCAAAGGCGGTAATACGGTTATCC
ACAGAATCAGGGGATAACGCAGGAAAGAACATGTGAGCAAAAGGCCAGCAAAAGGCCAGGAACCGTAAAA
AGGCCGCGTTGCTGGCGTTTTTCCATAGGCTCCGCCCCCCTGACGAGCATCACAAAAATCGACGCTCAAG
TCAGAGGTGGCGAAACCCGACAGGACTATAAAGATACCAGGCGTTTCCCCCTGGAAGCTCCCTCGTGCGC
TCTCCTGTTCCGACCCTGCCGCTTACCGGATACCTGTCCGCCTTTCTCCCTTCGGGAAGCGTGGCGCTTT
CTCAATGCTCACGCTGTAGGTATCTCAGTTCGGTGTAGGTCGTTCGCTCCAAGCTGGGCTGTGTGCACGA
ACCCCCCGTTCAGCCCGACCGCTGCGCCTTATCCGGTAACTATCGTCTTGAGTCCAACCCGGTAAGACAC
GACTTATCGCCACTGGCAGCAGCCACTGGTAACAGGATTAGCAGAGCGAGGTATGTAGGCGGTGCTACAG
AGTTCTTGAAGTGGTGGCCTAACTACGGCTACACTAGAAGGACAGTATTTGGTATCTGCGCTCTGCTGAA
GCCAGTTACCTTCGGAAAAAGAGTTGGTAGCTCTTGATCCGGCAAACAAACCACCGCTGGTAGCGGTGGT
TTTTTTGTTTGCAAGCAGCAGATTACGCGCAGAAAAAAAGGATCTCAAGAAGATCCTTTGATCTTTTCTA
CGGGGTCTGACGCTCAGTGGAACGAAAACTCACGTTAAGGGATTTTGGTCATGAGATTATCAAAAAGGAT
CTTCACCTAGATCCTTTTAAATTAAAAATGAAGTTTTAAATCAATCTAAAGTATATATGAGTAAACTTGG
TCTGACAGTTACCAATGCTTAATCAGTGAGGCACCTATCTCAGCGATCTGTCTATTTCGTTCATCCATAG
TTGCCTGACTCCCCGTCGTGTAGATAACTACGATACGGGAGGGCTTACCATCTGGCCCCAGTGCTGCAAT
GATACCGCGAGACCCACGCTCACCGGCTCCAGATTTATCAGCAATAAACCAGCCAGCCGGAAGGGCCGAG
CGCAGAAGTGGTCCTGCAACTTTATCCGCCTCCATCCAGTCTATTAATTGTTGCCGGGAAGCTAGAGTAA
GTAGTTCGCCAGTTAATAGTTTGCGCAACGTTGTTGCCATTGCTACAGGCATCGTGGTGTCACGCTCGTC
GTTTGGTATGGCTTCATTCAGCTCCGGTTCCCAACGATCAAGGCGAGTTACATGATCCCCCATGTTGTGC
AAAAAAGCGGTTAGCTCCTTCGGTCCTCCGATCGTTGTCAGAAGTAAGTTGGCCGCAGTGTTATCACTCA
TGGTTATGGCAGCACTGCATAATTCTCTTACTGTCATGCCATCCGTAAGATGCTTTTCTGTGACTGGTGA
GTACTCAACCAAGTCATTCTGAGAATAGTGTATGCGGCGACCGAGTTGCTCTTGCCCGGCGTCAATACGG
GATAATACCGCGCCACATAGCAGAACTTTAAAAGTGCTCATCATTGGAAAACGTTCTTCGGGGCGAAAAC
TCTCAAGGATCTTACCGCTGTTGAGATCCAGTTCGATGTAACCCACTCGTGCACCCAACTGATCTTCAGC
ATCTTTTACTTTCACCAGCGTTTCTGGGTGAGCAAAAACAGGAAGGCAAAATGCCGCAAAAAAGGGAATA
AGGGCGACACGGAAATGTTGAATACTCATACTCTTCCTTTTTCAATATTATTGAAGCATTTATCAGGGTT
ATTGTCTCATGAGCGGATACATATTTGAATGTATTTAGAAAAATAAACAAATAGGGGTTCCGCGCACATT
TCCCCGAAAAGTGCCACCTGACGTC
