Features (pLannotate 1.2.2; 22 found; start..end, strand, type, name):
    103..482     +  enhancer       CMV enhancer: human cytomegalovirus immediate early enhancer
    483..686     +  promoter       CMV promoter: human cytomegalovirus (CMV) immediate early promoter
    682..715     +  LTR            5' LTR (truncated) (fragment): truncated 5' long terminal repeat (LTR) from HIV-1
    731..749     +  promoter       T7 promoter: promoter for bacteriophage T7 RNA polymerase
    766..1818    +  CDS            Prkaca: KAPCA_MOUSE - Also known as Pkaca. Experimental evidence at protein level: Swiss-Prot protein existence level 1. [Isoform 2]: Phosphorylates and activates ABL1 in sperm flagellum to promote spermatozoa capacitation. From Mus musculus (Mouse).
   1849..2565    +  CDS            mPA-GFP: mPA-GFP is a fluorescent protein published in 2002, derived from Aequorea victoria. It is reported to be a monomer.
   2584..2602    -  promoter       SP6 promoter: promoter for bacteriophage SP6 RNA polymerase
   2628..2852    +  polyA_signal   bGH poly(A) signal: bovine growth hormone polyadenylation signal
   2856..2877    +  promoter       SV40 promoter (fragment): SV40 enhancer and early promoter
   2898..3326    +  rep_origin     f1 ori (sequence partly withheld): f1 bacteriophage origin of replication; arrow indicates direction of (+) strand synthesis
   3340..3669    +  promoter       SV40 promoter: SV40 enhancer and early promoter
   3736..4527    +  CDS            neo: KKA2_KLEPN - Also known as kan, nptII. Experimental evidence at protein level: Swiss-Prot protein existence level 1. Resistance to kanamycin, neomycin, paromomycin, ribostamycin, butirosin and gentamicin B. From Klebsiella pneumoniae.
   4551..4709    +  CDS            ble (fragment): BLE_KLEPN - Experimental evidence at protein level: Swiss-Prot protein existence level 1. Binding protein with a strong affinity to the bleomycin family of antibiotics. Binds to CL990; an antimitotic-antibiotic compound. From Klebsiella pneumoniae.
   4704..4825    +  polyA_signal   SV40 poly(A) signal: SV40 polyadenylation signal
   4898..4914    -  protein_bind   lac operator: The lac repressor binds to the lac operator to inhibit transcription in E. coli. This inhibition can be relieved by adding lactose or isopropyl-β-D-thiogalactopyranoside (IPTG). lac repressor encoded by lacI
   4922..4952    -  promoter       lac promoter: promoter for the E. coli lac operon
   4967..4988    -  protein_bind   CAP binding site: CAP binding activates transcription in the presence of cAMP. E. coli catabolite activator protein
   5001..5093    -  CDS            lacI (fragment): lac repressor; lacI; The lac repressor binds to the lac operator to inhibit transcription in E. coli. This inhibition can be relieved by adding lactose or isopropyl-β-D-thiogalactopyranoside (IPTG).
   5276..5864    -  rep_origin     ori: high-copy-number ColE1/pMB1/pBR322/pUC origin of replication
   6035..6895    -  CDS            AmpR: β-lactamase; bla; confers resistance to ampicillin, carbenicillin, and related antibiotics
   6896..7000    -  promoter       AmpR promoter: bla
   7059..7111    -  misc_feature   bom (fragment): basis of mobility region from pBR322
>Addgene plasmid #114131 | pCDNA3_nmPKA-Cα-mPAGFP | addgene full sequence | sequence record 224241 | Addgene NGS Result
AAGCTACAACAAGGCAAGGCTTGACCGACAATTGCATGAAGAATCTGCTTAGGGTTAGGCGTTTTGCGCT
GCTTCGCGATGTACGGGCCAGATATACGCGTTGACATTGATTATTGACTAGTTATTAATAGTAATCAATT
ACGGGGTCATTAGTTCATAGCCCATATATGGAGTTCCGCGTTACATAACTTACGGTAAATGGCCCGCCTG
GCTGACCGCCCAACGACCCCCGCCCATTGACGTCAATAATGACGTATGTTCCCATAGTAACGCCAATAGG
GACTTTCCATTGACGTCAATGGGTGGAGTATTTACGGTAAACTGCCCACTTGGCAGTACATCAAGTGTAT
CATATGCCAAGTACGCCCCCTATTGACGTCAATGACGGTAAATGGCCCGCCTGGCATTATGCCCAGTACA
TGACCTTATGGGACTTTCCTACTTGGCAGTACATCTACGTATTAGTCATCGCTATTACCATGGTGATGCG
GTTTTGGCAGTACATCAATGGGCGTGGATAGCGGTTTGACTCACGGGGATTTCCAAGTCTCCACCCCATT
GACGTCAATGGGAGTTTGTTTTGGCACCAAAATCAACGGGACTTTCCAAAATGTCGTAACAACTCCGCCC
CATTGACGCAAATGGGCGGTAGGCGTGTACGGTGGGAGGTCTATATAAGCAGAGCTCTCTGGCTAACTAG
AGAACCCACTGCTTACTGGCTTATCGAAATTAATACGACTCACTATAGGGAGACCCAAGCTTACCATGGC
CAACGCCGCCGCCGCCAAGAAGGGCAGCGAGCAGGAGAGCGTGAAAGAGTTCCTAGCCAAAGCCAAGGAA
GATTTCCTGAAAAAATGGGAGACCCCTTCTCAGAATACAGCCCAGTTGGATCAGTTTGATAGAATCAAGA
CCCTTGGCACCGGCTCCTTTGGGCGAGTGATGCTGGTGAAGCACAAGGAGAGTGGGAACCACTACGCCAT
GAAGATCTTAGACAAGCAGAAGGTGGTGAAGCTAAAGCAGATCGAGCACACTCTGAATGAGAAGCGCATC
CTGCAGGCCGTCAACTTCCCGTTCCTGGTCAAACTTGAATTCTCCTTCAAGGACAACTCAAACCTGTACA
TGGTCATGGAGTATGTAGCTGGTGGCGAGATGTTCTCCCACCTACGGCGGATTGGAAGGTTCAGCGAGCC
CCATGCCCGTTTCTACGCGGCGCAGATCGTCCTGACCTTTGAGTATCTGCACTCCCTGGACCTCATCTAC
CGGGACCTGAAGCCCGAGAATCTTCTCATCGACCAGCAGGGCTATATTCAGGTGACAGACTTCGGTTTTG
CCAAGCGTGTGAAAGGCCGTACTTGGACCTTGTGTGGGACCCCTGAGTACTTGGCCCCCGAGATTATCCT
GAGCAAAGGCTACAACAAGGCTGTGGACTGGTGGGCTCTCGGAGTCCTCATCTACGAGATGGCTGCTGGT
TACCCACCCTTCTTCGCTGACCAGCCTATCCAGATCTATGAGAAAATCGTCTCTGGGAAGGTGCGGTTCC
CATCCCACTTCAGCTCTGACTTGAAGGACCTGCTGCGGAACCTTCTGCAAGTGGATCTCACCAAGCGCTT
TGGGAACCTCAAGAACGGGGTCAATGACATCAAGAACCACAAGTGGTTTGCCACGACTGACTGGATTGCC
ATCTATCAGAGAAAGGTGGAAGCTCCCTTCATACCAAAGTTTAAAGGCCCTGGGGACACGAGTAACTTTG
ACGACTATGAGGAGGAAGAGATCCGGGTCTCCATCAATGAGAAGTGTGGCAAGGAGTTTACTGAGTTTAT
CGATTATGATGTTCCTGATTATGCAAGCTTAATGAGCAAGGGCGAGGAGCTGTTCACCGGGGTGGTGCCC
ATCCTGGTCGAGCTGGACGGCGACGTAAACGGCCACAAGTTCAGCGTGTCCGGCGAGGGCGAGGGCGATG
CCACCTACGGCAAGCTGACCCTGAAGTTCATCTGCACCACCGGCAAGCTGCCCGTGCCCTGGCCCACCCT
CGTGACCACCTTCAGCTACGGCGTGCAGTGCTTCAGCCGCTACCCCGACCACATGAAGCAGCACGACTTC
TTCAAGTCCGCCATGCCCGAAGGCTACGTCCAGGAGCGCACCATCTTCTTCAAGGACGACGGCAACTACA
AGACCCGCGCCGAGGTGAAGTTCGAGGGCGACACCCTGGTGAACCGCATCGAGCTGAAGGGCATCGACTT
CAAGGAGGACGGCAACATCCTGGGGCACAAGCTGGAGTACAACTACAACAGCCACAACGTCTATATCATG
GCCGACAAGCAGAAGAACGGCATCAAGGCCAACTTCAAGATCCGCCACAACATCGAGGACGGCAGCGTGC
AGCTCGCCGACCACTACCAGCAGAACACCCCCATCGGCGACGGCCCCGTGCTGCTGCCCGACAACCACTA
CCTGAGCCACCAGTCCAAGCTGAGCAAAGACCCCAACGAGAAGCGCGATCACATGGTCCTGCTGGAGTTC
GTGACCGCCGCCGGGATCACTCTCGGCATGGACGAGCTGTACAAGTAATCTAGAGGGCCCTATTCTATAG
TGTCACCTAAATGCTAGAGCTCGCTGATCAGCCTCGACTGTGCCTTCTAGTTGCCAGCCATCTGTTGTTT
GCCCCTCCCCCGTGCCTTCCTTGACCCTGGAAGGTGCCACTCCCACTGTCCTTTCCTAATAAAATGAGGA
AATTGCATCGCATTGTCTGAGTAGGTGTCATTCTATTCTGGGGGGTGGGGTGGGGCAGGACAGCAAGGGG
GAGGATTGGGAAGACAATAGCAGGCATGCTGGGGATGCGGTGGGCTCTATGGCTTCTGAGGCGGAAAGAA
CCAGCTGGGGCTCTAGGGGGTATCCCC
[124 nt withheld, positions 2898-3021]
C
[91 nt withheld, positions 3023-3113]
A
[49 nt withheld, positions 3115-3163]
CCTTTGACGTTGGAGTCCACGTTCTTT
[37 nt withheld, positions 3191-3227]
ACCCTATCTCGGTCTATTCTTTTGATTTATAAGGGATTTTGCCGATTTCGGCCTATTGGTTAAAAAATGA
GCTGATTTAACAAAAATTTAACGCGAATTAATTCTGTGGAATGTGTGTCAGTTAGGGTGTGGAAAGTCCC
CAGGCTCCCCAGCAGGCAGAAGTATGCAAAGCATGCATCTCAATTAGTCAGCAACCAGGTGTGGAAAGTC
CCCAGGCTCCCCAGCAGGCAGAAGTATGCAAAGCATGCATCTCAATTAGTCAGCAACCATAGTCCCGCCC
CTAACTCCGCCCATCCCGCCCCTAACTCCGCCCAGTTCCGCCCATTCTCCGCCCCATGGCTGACTAATTT
TTTTTATTTATGCAGAGGCCGAGGCCGCCTCTGCCTCTGAGCTATTCCAGAAGTAGTGAGGAGGCTTTTT
TGGAGGCCTAGGCTTTTGCAAAAAGCTCCCGGGAGCTTGTATATCCATTTTCGGATCTGATCAAGAGACA
GGATGAGGATCGTTTCGCATGATTGAACAAGATGGATTGCACGCAGGTTCTCCGGCCGCTTGGGTGGAGA
GGCTATTCGGCTATGACTGGGCACAACAGACAATCGGCTGCTCTGATGCCGCCGTGTTCCGGCTGTCAGC
GCAGGGGCGCCCGGTTCTTTTTGTCAAGACCGACCTGTCCGGTGCCCTGAATGAACTGCAGGACGAGGCA
GCGCGGCTATCGTGGCTGGCCACGACGGGCGTTCCTTGCGCAGCTGTGCTCGACGTTGTCACTGAAGCGG
GAAGGGACTGGCTGCTATTGGGCGAAGTGCCGGGGCAGGATCTCCTGTCATCTCACCTTGCTCCTGCCGA
GAAAGTATCCATCATGGCTGATGCAATGCGGCGGCTGCATACGCTTGATCCGGCTACCTGCCCATTCGAC
CACCAAGCGAAACATCGCATCGAGCGAGCACGTACTCGGATGGAAGCCGGTCTTGTCGATCAGGATGATC
TGGACGAAGAGCATCAGGGGCTCGCGCCAGCCGAACTGTTCGCCAGGCTCAAGGCGCGCATGCCCGACGG
CGAGGATCTCGTCGTGACCCATGGCGATGCCTGCTTGCCGAATATCATGGTGGAAAATGGCCGCTTTTCT
GGATTCATCGACTGTGGCCGGCTGGGTGTGGCGGACCGCTATCAGGACATAGCGTTGGCTACCCGTGATA
TTGCTGAAGAGCTTGGCGGCGAATGGGCTGACCGCTTCCTCGTGCTTTACGGTATCGCCGCTCCCGATTC
GCAGCGCATCGCCTTCTATCGCCTTCTTGACGAGTTCTTCTGAGCGGGACTCTGGGGTTCGAAATGACCG
ACCAAGCGACGCCCAACCTGCCATCACGAGATTTCGATTCCACCGCCGCCTTCTATGAAAGGTTGGGCTT
CGGAATCGTTTTCCGGGACGCCGGCTGGATGATCCTCCAGCGCGGGGATCTCATGCTGGAGTTCTTCGCC
CACCCCAACTTGTTTATTGCAGCTTATAATGGTTACAAATAAAGCAATAGCATCACAAATTTCACAAATA
AAGCATTTTTTTCACTGCATTCTAGTTGTGGTTTGTCCAAACTCATCAATGTATCTTATCATGTCTGTAT
ACCGTCGACCTCTAGCTAGAGCTTGGCGTAATCATGGTCATAGCTGTTTCCTGTGTGAAATTGTTATCCG
CTCACAATTCCACACAACATACGAGCCGGAAGCATAAAGTGTAAAGCCTGGGGTGCCTAATGAGTGAGCT
AACTCACATTAATTGCGTTGCGCTCACTGCCCGCTTTCCAGTCGGGAAACCTGTCGTGCCAGCTGCATTA
ATGAATCGGCCAACGCGCGGGGAGAGGCGGTTTGCGTATTGGGCGCTCTTCCGCTTCCTCGCTCACTGAC
TCGCTGCGCTCGGTCGTTCGGCTGCGGCGAGCGGTATCAGCTCACTCAAAGGCGGTAATACGGTTATCCA
CAGAATCAGGGGATAACGCAGGAAAGAACATGTGAGCAAAAGGCCAGCAAAAGGCCAGGAACCGTAAAAA
GGCCGCGTTGCTGGCGTTTTTCCATAGGCTCCGCCCCCCTGACGAGCATCACAAAAATCGACGCTCAAGT
CAGAGGTGGCGAAACCCGACAGGACTATAAAGATACCAGGCGTTTCCCCCTGGAAGCTCCCTCGTGCGCT
CTCCTGTTCCGACCCTGCCGCTTACCGGATACCTGTCCGCCTTTCTCCCTTCGGGAAGCGTGGCGCTTTC
TCATAGCTCACGCTGTAGGTATCTCAGTTCGGTGTAGGTCGTTCGCTCCAAGCTGGGCTGTGTGCACGAA
CCCCCCGTTCAGCCCGACCGCTGCGCCTTATCCGGTAACTATCGTCTTGAGTCCAACCCGGTAAGACACG
ACTTATCGCCACTGGCAGCAGCCACTGGTAACAGGATTAGCAGAGCGAGGTATGTAGGCGGTGCTACAGA
GTTCTTGAAGTGGTGGCCTAACTACGGCTACACTAGAAGAACAGTATTTGGTATCTGCGCTCTGCTGAAG
CCAGTTACCTTCGGAAAAAGAGTTGGTAGCTCTTGATCCGGCAAACAAACCACCGCTGGTAGCGGTGGTT
TTTTTGTTTGCAAGCAGCAGATTACGCGCAGAAAAAAAGGATCTCAAGAAGATCCTTTGATCTTTTCTAC
GGGGTCTGACGCTCAGTGGAACGAAAACTCACGTTAAGGGATTTTGGTCATGAGATTATCAAAAAGGATC
TTCACCTAGATCCTTTTAAATTAAAAATGAAGTTTTAAATCAATCTAAAGTATATATGAGTAAACTTGGT
CTGACAGTTACCAATGCTTAATCAGTGAGGCACCTATCTCAGCGATCTGTCTATTTCGTTCATCCATAGT
TGCCTGACTCCCCGTCGTGTAGATAACTACGATACGGGAGGGCTTACCATCTGGCCCCAGTGCTGCAATG
ATACCGCGAGACCCACGCTCACCGGCTCCAGATTTATCAGCAATAAACCAGCCAGCCGGAAGGGCCGAGC
GCAGAAGTGGTCCTGCAACTTTATCCGCCTCCATCCAGTCTATTAATTGTTGCCGGGAAGCTAGAGTAAG
TAGTTCGCCAGTTAATAGTTTGCGCAACGTTGTTGCCATTGCTACAGGCATCGTGGTGTCACGCTCGTCG
TTTGGTATGGCTTCATTCAGCTCCGGTTCCCAACGATCAAGGCGAGTTACATGATCCCCCATGTTGTGCA
AAAAAGCGGTTAGCTCCTTCGGTCCTCCGATCGTTGTCAGAAGTAAGTTGGCCGCAGTGTTATCACTCAT
GGTTATGGCAGCACTGCATAATTCTCTTACTGTCATGCCATCCGTAAGATGCTTTTCTGTGACTGGTGAG
TACTCAACCAAGTCATTCTGAGAATAGTGTATGCGGCGACCGAGTTGCTCTTGCCCGGCGTCAATACGGG
ATAATACCGCGCCACATAGCAGAACTTTAAAAGTGCTCATCATTGGAAAACGTTCTTCGGGGCGAAAACT
CTCAAGGATCTTACCGCTGTTGAGATCCAGTTCGATGTAACCCACTCGTGCACCCAACTGATCTTCAGCA
TCTTTTACTTTCACCAGCGTTTCTGGGTGAGCAAAAACAGGAAGGCAAAATGCCGCAAAAAAGGGAATAA
GGGCGACACGGAAATGTTGAATACTCATACTCTTCCTTTTTCAATATTATTGAAGCATTTATCAGGGTTA
TTGTCTCATGAGCGGATACATATTTGAATGTATTTAGAAAAATAAACAAATAGGGGTTCCGCGCACATTT
CCCCGAAAAGTGCCACCTGACGTCGACGGATCGGGAGATCTCCCGATCCCCTATGGTGCACTCTCAGTAC
AATCTGCTCTGATGCCGCATAGTTAAGCCAGTATCTGCTCCCTGCTTGTGTGTTGGAGGTCGCTGAGTAG
TGCGCGAGCAAAATTT
